Addgene plasmid #173490: pJK03_Rho_basal_DsRed
Purpose: Vector backbone used to clone MPRA libraries
Depositing lab: Barak Cohen. Depositing organization: Washington University in Saint Louis. Publication: Massively parallel in vivo enhancer assay reveals that highly local features determine the cis-regulatory function of ChIP-seq peaks. White MA, Myers CA, Corbo JC, Cohen BA. Proc Natl Acad Sci U S A. 2013 Jul 16;110(29):11952-7. doi: 10.1073/pnas.1307449110. Epub 2013 Jul 1. PubMed 23818646.
Backbone
  Vector backbone: pCAGGS
  Backbone manufacturer: n/a
  Backbone size w/o insert (bp): 3200
  Total vector size (bp): 3928
  Modifications to backbone: none
  Vector type: Mammalian Expression
Growth in bacteria
  Bacterial resistance: Ampicillin, 100 μg/mL
  Growth temperature: 37°C
  Growth strain: DH5alpha
  Copy number: High Copy
Gene/Insert
  Gene/Insert name: Bovine Rhodopsin promoter driving DsRed fluorescent protein
  Insert size (bp): 847
  Promoter: Bovine Rhodopsin
  Cloning method: Restriction Enzyme; 5′ cloning site EcoRI (unknown if destroyed); 3′ cloning site EagI (unknown if destroyed)
  Sequencing primers: 5′ GATTCAGCCGGGAGCT; 3′ CTACAGGAACAGGTGGTGG
Resource information
  A portion of this plasmid was derived from a plasmid made by: Cloning was originally performed by co-author Joseph Corbo, as described in Hsiau, et al, PLoS One 2007 Jul 25;2(7):e643. doi: 10.1371/journal.pone.0000643.
Terms and licenses: Academic/Nonprofit Terms; Industry Terms: Not Available to Industry
How to cite: pJK03_Rho_basal_DsRed was a gift from Barak Cohen (Addgene plasmid # 173490 ; http://n2t.net/addgene:173490 ; RRID:Addgene_173490)
