[The description below was written by a language model from this plasmid's Addgene catalogue record and pLannotate feature annotations shown in this document.]
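Description:
pJK03_Rho_basal_DsRed is a small (about 3.9 kb) mammalian expression reporter plasmid built on a pCAGGS backbone and intended as the recipient vector for cloning massively parallel reporter assay (MPRA) libraries. It is propagated in E. coli as a high-copy plasmid through a ColE1/pUC-type origin and selected with ampicillin via the β-lactamase gene and its native promoter. Remnants of the parental backbone are also annotated, including lac promoter/operator and CAP-site sequences, short lacI fragments, a fragment of the SV40 early promoter with the SV40 origin, and an SV40 polyadenylation signal. None of these appears to be part of the reporter unit.

The payload is a bovine Rhodopsin promoter, described in the plasmid name as a basal version, driving a DsRed reporter that the feature tables identify as DsRed2, the mammalian codon-optimized tetrameric red fluorescent protein. The promoter itself is not picked up by the automated annotation, but it presumably occupies the short unannotated stretch upstream of the DsRed2 coding sequence. The insert as a whole was cloned between EcoRI and EagI sites. Downstream of the reporter lie a β-globin-derived fragment and the rabbit β-globin polyadenylation signal, typical of pCAGGS, which provide transcript 3′ end processing. In an MPRA design, libraries of candidate cis-regulatory sequences are placed alongside a minimal promoter of this kind so that their effect on reporter transcription can be measured in parallel, although the record does not detail where library elements or barcodes are inserted. The two sequence records (depositor and sequencing-derived) differ by only a few nucleotides and give the same feature layout.
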