Features (pLannotate 1.2.2; 14 found; start..end, strand, type, name):
    170..847     +  CDS            DsRed2: improved tetrameric variant of DsRed fluorescent protein mammalian codon-optimized
    875..946     +  CDS            HBB (fragment): HBB_PONPY - Experimental evidence at transcript level: Swiss-Prot protein existence level 2. Involved in oxygen transport from the lung to the various peripheral tissues. From Pongo pygmaeus (Bornean orangutan).
   1017..1072    +  polyA_signal   β-globin poly(A) signal: rabbit β-globin polyadenylation signal (Gil and Proudfoot, 1987)
   1455..1471    -  protein_bind   lac operator: The lac repressor binds to the lac operator to inhibit transcription in E. coli. This inhibition can be relieved by adding lactose or isopropyl-β-D-thiogalactopyranoside (IPTG). lac repressor encoded by lacI
   1479..1509    -  promoter       lac promoter: promoter for the E. coli lac operon
   1524..1545    -  protein_bind   CAP binding site: CAP binding activates transcription in the presence of cAMP. E. coli catabolite activator protein
   1558..1597    -  CDS            lacI (fragment): lac repressor; lacI; The lac repressor binds to the lac operator to inhibit transcription in E. coli. This inhibition can be relieved by adding lactose or isopropyl-β-D-thiogalactopyranoside (IPTG).
   1604..1626    +  promoter       SV40 promoter (fragment): SV40 enhancer and early promoter
   1650..1785    +  rep_origin     SV40 ori: SV40 origin of replication
   1805..1939    +  polyA_signal   SV40 poly(A) signal: SV40 polyadenylation signal
   1941..1995    -  CDS            lacI (fragment): lac repressor; lacI; The lac repressor binds to the lac operator to inhibit transcription in E. coli. This inhibition can be relieved by adding lactose or isopropyl-β-D-thiogalactopyranoside (IPTG).
   2178..2766    -  rep_origin     ori: high-copy-number ColE1/pMB1/pBR322/pUC origin of replication
   2937..3797    -  CDS            AmpR: β-lactamase; bla; confers resistance to ampicillin, carbenicillin, and related antibiotics
   3798..3902    -  promoter       AmpR promoter: bla
>Addgene plasmid #173490 | pJK03_Rho_basal_DsRed | depositor full sequence | sequence record 336488 | pJK03_Rho_basal_DsRed sequence 3928 bps
GTCGAGATATCTCTAGAGGTACCGAATTCGATTCAGCCGGGAGCTTAGGGAGGGGAGGTCACTTCATAAG
GGCTTGGGGGGGGAGTTGGAGCCACGAGTCGTCCAGCCGGAGCCCCGTGTGGCTGAGCTCCGGCCTCAGA
AGCATCCCCGGGATCCACCGGTCGCCACCATGGCCTCCTCCGAGAACGTCATCACCGAGTTCATGCGCTT
CAAGGTGCGCATGGAGGGCACCGTGAACGGCCACGAGTTCGAGATCGAGGGCGAGGGCGAGGGCCGCCCC
TACGAGGGCCACAACACCGTGAAGCTGAAGGTGACCAAGGGCGGCCCCCTGCCCTTCGCCTGGGACATCC
TGTCCCCCCAGTTCCAGTACGGCTCCAAGGTGTACGTGAAGCACCCCGCCGACATCCCCGACTACAAGAA
GCTGTCCTTCCCCGAGGGCTTCAAGTGGGAGCGCGTGATGAACTTCGAGGACGGCGGCGTGGCGACCGTG
ACCCAGGACTCCTCCCTGCAGGACGGCTGCTTCATCTACAAGGTGAAGTTCATCGGCGTGAACTTCCCCT
CCGACGGCCCCGTGATGCAGAAGAAGACCATGGGCTGGGAGGCCTCCACCGAGCGCCTGTACCCCCGCGA
CGGCGTGCTGAAGGGCGAGACCCACAAGGCCCTGAAGCTGAAGGACGGCGGCCACTACCTGGTGGAGTTC
AAGTCCATCTACATGGCCAAGAAGCCCGTGCAGCTGCCCGGCTACTACTACGTGGACGCCAAGCTGGACA
TCACCTCCCACAACGAGGACTACACCATCGTGGAGCAGTACGAGCGCACCGAGGGCCGCCACCACCTGTT
CCTGTAGCGGCCGTTACTCGAGATCGATGGCCGCACTCCTCAGGTGCAGGCTGCCTATCAGAAGGTGGTG
GCTGGTGTGGCCAATGCCCTGGCTCACAAATACCACTGAGATCTTTTTCCCTCTGCCAAAAATTATGGGG
ACATCATGAAGCCCCTTGAGCATCTGACTTCTGGCTAATAAAGGAAATTTATTTTCATTGCAATAGTGTG
TTGGAATTTTTTGTGTCTCTCACTCGGAAGGACATATGGGAGGGCAAATCATTTAAAACATCAGAATGAG
TATTTGGTTTAGAGTTTGGCAACATATGCCATATGCTGGCTGCCATGAACAAAGGTGGCTATAAAGAGGT
CATCAGTATATGAAACAGCCCCCTGCTGTCCATTCCTTATTCCATAGAAAAGCCTTGACTTGAGGTTAGA
TTTTTTTTATATTTTGTTTTGTGTTATTTTTTTCTTTAACATCCCTAAAATTTTCCTTACATGTTTTACT
AGCCAGATTTTTCCTCCTCTCCTGACTACTCCCAGTCATAGCTGTCCCTCTTCTCTTATGAAGATCCCTC
GACCTGCAGCCCAAGCTTGGCGTAATCATGGTCATAGCTGTTTCCTGTGTGAAATTGTTATCCGCTCACA
ATTCCACACAACATACGAGCCGGAAGCATAAAGTGTAAAGCCTGGGGTGCCTAATGAGTGAGCTAACTCA
CATTAATTGCGTTGCGCTCACTGCCCGCTTTCCAGTCGGGAAACCTGTCGTGCCAGCGGATCCGCATCTC
AATTAGTCAGCAACCATAGTCCCGCCCCTAACTCCGCCCATCCCGCCCCTAACTCCGCCCAGTTCCGCCC
ATTCTCCGCCCCATGGCTGACTAATTTTTTTTATTTATGCAGAGGCCGAGGCCGCCTCGGCCTCTGAGCT
ATTCCAGAAGTAGTGAGGAGGCTTTTTTGGAGGCCTAGGCTTTTGCAAAAAGCTAACTTGTTTATTGCAG
CTTATAATGGTTACAAATAAAGCAATAGCATCACAAATTTCACAAATAAAGCATTTTTTTCACTGCATTC
TAGTTGTGGTTTGTCCAAACTCATCAATGTATCTTATCATGTCTGGATCCGCTGCATTAATGAATCGGCC
AACGCGCGGGGAGAGGCGGTTTGCGTATTGGGCGCTCTTCCGCTTCCTCGCTCACTGACTCGCTGCGCTC
GGTCGTTCGGCTGCGGCGAGCGGTATCAGCTCACTCAAAGGCGGTAATACGGTTATCCACAGAATCAGGG
GATAACGCAGGAAAGAACATGTGAGCAAAAGGCCAGCAAAAGGCCAGGAACCGTAAAAAGGCCGCGTTGC
TGGCGTTTTTCCATAGGCTCCGCCCCCCTGACGAGCATCACAAAAATCGACGCTCAAGTCAGAGGTGGCG
AAACCCGACAGGACTATAAAGATACCAGGCGTTTCCCCCTGGAAGCTCCCTCGTGCGCTCTCCTGTTCCG
ACCCTGCCGCTTACCGGATACCTGTCCGCCTTTCTCCCTTCGGGAAGCGTGGCGCTTTCTCAATGCTCAC
GCTGTAGGTATCTCAGTTCGGTGTAGGTCGTTCGCTCCAAGCTGGGCTGTGTGCACGAACCCCCCGTTCA
GCCCGACCGCTGCGCCTTATCCGGTAACTATCGTCTTGAGTCCAACCCGGTAAGACACGACTTATCGCCA
CTGGCAGCAGCCACTGGTAACAGGATTAGCAGAGCGAGGTATGTAGGCGGTGCTACAGAGTTCTTGAAGT
GGTGGCCTAACTACGGCTACACTAGAAGGACAGTATTTGGTATCTGCGCTCTGCTGAAGCCAGTTACCTT
CGGAAAAAGAGTTGGTAGCTCTTGATCCGGCAAACAAACCACCGCTGGTAGCGGTGGTTTTTTTGTTTGC
AAGCAGCAGATTACGCGCAGAAAAAAAGGATCTCAAGAAGATCCTTTGATCTTTTCTACGGGGTCTGACG
CTCAGTGGAACGAAAACTCACGTTAAGGGATTTTGGTCATGAGATTATCAAAAAGGATCTTCACCTAGAT
CCTTTTAAATTAAAAATGAAGTTTTAAATCAATCTAAAGTATATATGAGTAAACTTGGTCTGACAGTTAC
CAATGCTTAATCAGTGAGGCACCTATCTCAGCGATCTGTCTATTTCGTTCATCCATAGTTGCCTGACTCC
CCGTCGTGTAGATAACTACGATACGGGAGGGCTTACCATCTGGCCCCAGTGCTGCAATGATACCGCGAGA
CCCACGCTCACCGGCTCCAGATTTATCAGCAATAAACCAGCCAGCCGGAAGGGCCGAGCGCAGAAGTGGT
CCTGCAACTTTATCCGCCTCCATCCAGTCTATTAATTGTTGCCGGGAAGCTAGAGTAAGTAGTTCGCCAG
TTAATAGTTTGCGCAACGTTGTTGCCATTGCTACAGGCATCGTGGTGTCACGCTCGTCGTTTGGTATGGC
TTCATTCAGCTCCGGTTCCCAACGATCAAGGCGAGTTACATGATCCCCCATGTTGTGCAAAAAAGCGGTT
AGCTCCTTCGGTCCTCCGATCGTTGTCAGAAGTAAGTTGGCCGCAGTGTTATCACTCATGGTTATGGCAG
CACTGCATAATTCTCTTACTGTCATGCCATCCGTAAGATGCTTTTCTGTGACTGGTGAGTACTCAACCAA
GTCATTCTGAGAATAGTGTATGCGGCGACCGAGTTGCTCTTGCCCGGCGTCAATACGGGATAATACCGCG
CCACATAGCAGAACTTTAAAAGTGCTCATCATTGGAAAACGTTCTTCGGGGCGAAAACTCTCAAGGATCT
TACCGCTGTTGAGATCCAGTTCGATGTAACCCACTCGTGCACCCAACTGATCTTCAGCATCTTTTACTTT
CACCAGCGTTTCTGGGTGAGCAAAAACAGGAAGGCAAAATGCCGCAAAAAAGGGAATAAGGGCGACACGG
AAATGTTGAATACTCATACTCTTCCTTTTTCAATATTATTGAAGCATTTATCAGGGTTATTGTCTCATGA
GCGGATACATATTTGAATGTATTTAGAAAAATAAACAAATAGGGGTTCCGCGCACATTTCCCCGAAAAGT
GCCACCTG
