Features (pLannotate 1.2.2; 14 found; start..end, strand, type, name):
    163..840     +  CDS            DsRed2: improved tetrameric variant of DsRed fluorescent protein mammalian codon-optimized
    868..939     +  CDS            HBB (fragment): HBB_PONPY - Experimental evidence at transcript level: Swiss-Prot protein existence level 2. Involved in oxygen transport from the lung to the various peripheral tissues. From Pongo pygmaeus (Bornean orangutan).
   1010..1065    +  polyA_signal   β-globin poly(A) signal: rabbit β-globin polyadenylation signal (Gil and Proudfoot, 1987)
   1450..1466    -  protein_bind   lac operator: The lac repressor binds to the lac operator to inhibit transcription in E. coli. This inhibition can be relieved by adding lactose or isopropyl-β-D-thiogalactopyranoside (IPTG). lac repressor encoded by lacI
   1474..1504    -  promoter       lac promoter: promoter for the E. coli lac operon
   1519..1540    -  protein_bind   CAP binding site: CAP binding activates transcription in the presence of cAMP. E. coli catabolite activator protein
   1553..1592    -  CDS            lacI (fragment): lac repressor; lacI; The lac repressor binds to the lac operator to inhibit transcription in E. coli. This inhibition can be relieved by adding lactose or isopropyl-β-D-thiogalactopyranoside (IPTG).
   1599..1621    +  promoter       SV40 promoter (fragment): SV40 enhancer and early promoter
   1645..1780    +  rep_origin     SV40 ori: SV40 origin of replication
   1800..1934    +  polyA_signal   SV40 poly(A) signal: SV40 polyadenylation signal
   1936..1990    -  CDS            lacI (fragment): lac repressor; lacI; The lac repressor binds to the lac operator to inhibit transcription in E. coli. This inhibition can be relieved by adding lactose or isopropyl-β-D-thiogalactopyranoside (IPTG).
   2173..2761    -  rep_origin     ori: high-copy-number ColE1/pMB1/pBR322/pUC origin of replication
   2932..3792    -  CDS            AmpR: β-lactamase; bla; confers resistance to ampicillin, carbenicillin, and related antibiotics
   3793..3897    -  promoter       AmpR promoter: bla
>Addgene plasmid #173490 | pJK03_Rho_basal_DsRed | addgene full sequence | sequence record 339548 | Addgene NGS Result
TATCTCTAGAGGTACCGAATTCGATTCAGCCGGGAGCTTAGGGAGGGGAGGTCACTTCATAAGGGCCTGG
GGGGGGAGTTGGAGCCACGAGTCGTCCAGCCGGAGCCCCGTGTGGCTGAGCTCCGGCCTCAGAAGCATCC
CCGGGATCCACCGGTCGCCACCATGGCCTCCTCCGAGAACGTCATCACCGAGTTCATGCGCTTCAAGGTG
CGCATGGAGGGCACCGTGAACGGCCACGAGTTCGAGATCGAGGGCGAGGGCGAGGGCCGCCCCTACGAGG
GCCACAACACCGTGAAGCTGAAGGTGACCAAGGGCGGCCCCCTGCCCTTCGCCTGGGACATCCTGTCCCC
CCAGTTCCAGTACGGCTCCAAGGTGTACGTGAAGCACCCCGCCGACATCCCCGACTACAAGAAGCTGTCC
TTCCCCGAGGGCTTCAAGTGGGAGCGCGTGATGAACTTCGAGGACGGCGGCGTGGCGACCGTGACCCAGG
ACTCCTCCCTGCAGGACGGCTGCTTCATCTACAAGGTGAAGTTCATCGGCGTGAACTTCCCCTCCGACGG
CCCCGTGATGCAGAAGAAGACCATGGGCTGGGAGGCCTCCACCGAGCGCCTGTACCCCCGCGACGGCGTG
CTGAAGGGCGAGACCCACAAGGCCCTGAAGCTGAAGGACGGCGGCCACTACCTGGTGGAGTTCAAGTCCA
TCTACATGGCCAAGAAGCCCGTGCAGCTGCCCGGCTACTACTACGTGGACGCCAAGCTGGACATCACCTC
CCACAACGAGGACTACACCATCGTGGAGCAGTACGAGCGCACCGAGGGCCGCCACCACCTGTTCCTGTAG
CGGCCGTTACTCGAGATCGATGGCCGCACTCCTCAGGTGCAGGCTGCCTATCAGAAGGTGGTGGCTGGTG
TGGCCAATGCCCTGGCTCACAAATACCACTGAGATCTTTTTCCCTCTGCCAAAAATTATGGGGACATCAT
GAAGCCCCTTGAGCATCTGACTTCTGGCTAATAAAGGAAATTTATTTTCATTGCAATAGTGTGTTGGAAT
TTTTTGTGTCTCTCACTCGGAAGGACATATGGGAGGGCAAATCATTTAAAACATCAGAATGAGTATTTGG
TTTAGAGTTTGGCAACATATGCCCATATGCTGGCTGCCATGAACAAAGGTTGGCTATAAAGAGGTCATCA
GTATATGAAACAGCCCCCTGCTGTCCATTCCTTATTCCATAGAAAAGCCTTGACTTGAGGTTAGATTTTT
TTTATATTTTGTTTTGTGTTATTTTTTTCTTTAACATCCCTAAAATTTTCCTTACATGTTTTACTAGCCA
GATTTTTCCTCCTCTCCTGACTACTCCCAGTCATAGCTGTCCCTCTTCTCTTATGGAGATCCCTCGACCT
GCAGCCCAAGCTTGGCGTAATCATGGTCATAGCTGTTTCCTGTGTGAAATTGTTATCCGCTCACAATTCC
ACACAACATACGAGCCGGAAGCATAAAGTGTAAAGCCTGGGGTGCCTAATGAGTGAGCTAACTCACATTA
ATTGCGTTGCGCTCACTGCCCGCTTTCCAGTCGGGAAACCTGTCGTGCCAGCGGATCCGCATCTCAATTA
GTCAGCAACCATAGTCCCGCCCCTAACTCCGCCCATCCCGCCCCTAACTCCGCCCAGTTCCGCCCATTCT
CCGCCCCATGGCTGACTAATTTTTTTTATTTATGCAGAGGCCGAGGCCGCCTCGGCCTCTGAGCTATTCC
AGAAGTAGTGAGGAGGCTTTTTTGGAGGCCTAGGCTTTTGCAAAAAGCTAACTTGTTTATTGCAGCTTAT
AATGGTTACAAATAAAGCAATAGCATCACAAATTTCACAAATAAAGCATTTTTTTCACTGCATTCTAGTT
GTGGTTTGTCCAAACTCATCAATGTATCTTATCATGTCTGGATCCGCTGCATTAATGAATCGGCCAACGC
GCGGGGAGAGGCGGTTTGCGTATTGGGCGCTCTTCCGCTTCCTCGCTCACTGACTCGCTGCGCTCGGTCG
TTCGGCTGCGGCGAGCGGTATCAGCTCACTCAAAGGCGGTAATACGGTTATCCACAGAATCAGGGGATAA
CGCAGGAAAGAACATGTGAGCAAAAGGCCAGCAAAAGGCCAGGAACCGTAAAAAGGCCGCGTTGCTGGCG
TTTTTCCATAGGCTCCGCCCCCCTGACGAGCATCACAAAAATCGACGCTCAAGTCAGAGGTGGCGAAACC
CGACAGGACTATAAAGATACCAGGCGTTTCCCCCTGGAAGCTCCCTCGTGCGCTCTCCTGTTCCGACCCT
GCCGCTTACCGGATACCTGTCCGCCTTTCTCCCTTCGGGAAGCGTGGCGCTTTCTCATAGCTCACGCTGT
AGGTATCTCAGTTCGGTGTAGGTCGTTCGCTCCAAGCTGGGCTGTGTGCACGAACCCCCCGTTCAGCCCG
ACCGCTGCGCCTTATCCGGTAACTATCGTCTTGAGTCCAACCCGGTAAGACACGACTTATCGCCACTGGC
AGCAGCCACTGGTAACAGGATTAGCAGAGCGAGGTATGTAGGCGGTGCTACAGAGTTCTTGAAGTGGTGG
CCTAACTACGGCTACACTAGAAGAACAGTATTTGGTATCTGCGCTCTGCTGAAGCCAGTTACCTTCGGAA
AAAGAGTTGGTAGCTCTTGATCCGGCAAACAAACCACCGCTGGTAGCGGTGGTTTTTTTGTTTGCAAGCA
GCAGATTACGCGCAGAAAAAAAGGATCTCAAGAAGATCCTTTGATCTTTTCTACGGGGTCTGACGCTCAG
TGGAACGAAAACTCACGTTAAGGGATTTTGGTCATGAGATTATCAAAAAGGATCTTCACCTAGATCCTTT
TAAATTAAAAATGAAGTTTTAAATCAATCTAAAGTATATATGAGTAAACTTGGTCTGACAGTTACCAATG
CTTAATCAGTGAGGCACCTATCTCAGCGATCTGTCTATTTCGTTCATCCATAGTTGCCTGACTCCCCGTC
GTGTAGATAACTACGATACGGTAGGGCTTACCATCTGGCCCCAGTGCTGCAATGATACCGCGAGACCCAC
GCTCACCGGCTCCAGATTTATCAGCAATAAACCAGCCAGCCGGAAGGGCCGAGCGCAGAAGTGGTCCTGC
AACTTTATCCGCCTCCATCCAGTCTATTAATTGTTGCCGGGAAGCTAGAGTAAGTAGTTCGCCAGTTAAT
AGTTTGCGCAACGTTGTTGCCATTGCTACAGGCATCGTGGTGTCACGCTCGTCGTTTGGTATGGCTTCAT
TCAGCTCCGGTTCCCAACGATCAAGGCGAGTTACATGATCCCCCATGTTGTGCAAAAAAGCGGTTAGCTC
CTTCGGTCCTCCGATCGTTGTCAGAAGTAAGTTGGCCGCAGTGTTATCACTCATGGTTATGGCAGCACTG
CATAATTCTCTTACTGTCATGCCATCCGTAAGATGCTTTTCTGTGACTGGTGAGTACTCAACCAAGTCAT
TCTGAGAATAGTGTATGCGGCGACCGAGTTGCTCTTGCCCGGCGTCAATACGGGATAATACCGCGCCACA
TAGCAGAACTTTAAAAGTGCTCATCATTGGAAAACGTTCTTCGGGGCGAAAACTCTCAAGGATCTTACCG
CTGTTGAGATCCAGTTCGATGTAACCCACTCGTGCACCCAACTGATCTTCAGCATCTTTTACTTTCACCA
GCGTTTCTGGGTGAGCAAAAACAGGAAGGCAAAATGCCGCAAAAAAGGGAATAAGGGCGACACGGAAATG
TTGAATACTCATACTCTTCCTTTTTCAATATTATTGAAGCATTTATCAGGGTTATTGTCTCATGAGCGGA
TACATATTTGAATGTATTTAGAAAAATAAACAAATAGGGGTTCCGCGCACATTTCCCCGAAAAGTGCCAC
CTGGGTCGAGA
